>Addgene plasmid #200918 | pEG302-CPL2-ZF | addgene full sequence | sequence record 401416 | Addgene NGS Result
TTGAGATCCTTTTTTTCTGCGCGTAATCTGCTGCTTGCAAACAAAAAAACCACCGCTACCAGCGGTGGTT
TGTTTGCCGGATCAAGAGCTACCAACTCTTTTTCCGAAGGTAACTGGCTTCAGCAGAGCGCAGATACCAA
ATACTGTCCTTCTAGTGTAGCCGTAGTTAGGCCACCACTTCAAGAACTCTGTAGCACCGCCTACATACCT
CGCTCTGCTAATCCTGTTACCAGTGGCTGCTGCCAGTGGCGATAAGTCGTGTCTTACCGGGTTGGACTCA
AGACGATAGTTACCGGATAAGGCGCAGCGGTCGGGCTGAACGGGGGGTTCGTGCACACAGCCCAGCTTGG
AGCGAACGACCTACACCGAACTGAGATACCTACAGCGTGAGCTATGAGAAAGCGCCACGCTTCCCGAAGG
GAGAAAGGCGGACAGGTATCCGGTAAGCGGCAGGGTCGGAACAGGAGAGCGCACGAGGGAGCTTCCAGGG
GGAAACGCCTGGTATCTTTATAGTCCTGTCGGGTTTCGCCACCTCTGACTTGAGCGTCGATTTTTGTGAT
GCTCGTCAGGGGGGCGGAGCCTATGGAAAAACGCCAGCAACGCGGCCTTTTTACGGTTCCTGGCCTTTTG
CTGGCCTTTTGCTCACATGTTCTTTCCTGCGTTATCCCCTGATTCTGTGGATAACCGTATTACCGCCTTT
GAGTGAGCTGATACCGCTCGCCGCAGCCGAACGACCGAGCGCAGCGAGTCAGTGAGCGAGGAAGCGGAAG
AGCGCCTGATGCGGTATTTTCTCCTTACGCATCTGTGCGGTATTTCACACCGCATATGGTGCACTCTCAG
TACAATCTGCTCTGATGCCGCATAGTTAAGCCAGTATACACTCCGCTATCGCTACGTGACTGGGTCATGG
CTGCGCCCCGACACCCGCCAACACCCGCTGACGCGCCCTGACGGGCTTGTCTGCTCCCGGCATCCGCTTA
CAGACAAGCTGTGACCGTCTCCGGGAGCTGCATGTGTCAGAGGTTTTCACCGTCATCACCGAAACGCGCG
AGGCAGGGTGCCTTGATGTGGGCGCCGGCGGTCGAGTGGCGACGGCGCGGCTTGTCCGCGCCCTGGTAGA
TTGCCTGGCCGTAGGCCAGCCATTTTTGAGCGGCCAGCGGCCGCGATAGGCCGACGCGAAGCGGCGGGGC
GTAGGGAGCGCAGCGACCGAAGGGTAGGCGCTTTTTGCAGCTCTTCGGCTGTGCGCTGGCCAGACAGTTA
TGCACAGGCCAGGCGGGTTTTAAGAGTTTTAATAAGTTTTAAAGAGTTTTAGGCGGAAAAATCGCCTTTT
TTCTCTTTTATATCAGTCACTTACATGTGTGACCGGTTCCCAATGTACGGCTTTGGGTTCCCAATGTACG
GGTTCCGGTTCCCAATGTACGGCTTTGGGTTCCCAATGTACGTGCTATCCACAGGAAAGAGACCTTTTCG
ACCTTTTTCCCCTGCTAGGGCAATTTGCCCTAGCATCTGCTCCGTACATTAGGAACCGGCGGATGCTTCG
CCCTCGATCAGGTTGCGGTAGCGCATGACTAGGATCGGGCCAGCCTGCCCCGCCTCCTCCTTCAAATCGT
ACTCCGGCAGGTCATTTGACCCGATCAGCTTGCGCACGGTGAAACAGAACTTCTTGAACTCTCCGGCGCT
GCCACTGCGTTCGTAGATCGTCTTGAACAACCATCTGGCTTCTGCCTTGCCTGCGGCGCGGCGTGCCAGG
CGGTAGAGAAAACGGCCGATGCCGGGATCGATCAAAAAGTAATCGGGGTGAACCGTCAGCACGTCCGGGT
TCTTGCCTTCTGTGATCTCGCGGTACATCCAATCAGCTAGCTCGATCTCGATGTACTCCGGCCGCCCGGT
TTCGCTCTTTACGATCTTGTAGCGGCTAATCAAGGCTTCACCCTCGGATACCGTCACCAGGCGGCCGTTC
TTGGCCTTCTTCGTACGCTGCATGGCAACGTGCGTGGTGTTTAACCGAATGCAGGTTTCTACCAGGTCGT
CTTTCTGCTTTCCGCCATCGGCTCGCCGGCAGAACTTGAGTACGTCCGCAACGTGTGGACGGAACACGCG
GCCGGGCTTGTCTCCCTTCCCTTCCCGGTATCGGTTCATGGATTCGGTTAGATGGGAAACCGCCATCAGT
ACCAGGTCGTAATCCCACACACTGGCCATGCCGGCCGGCCCTGCGGAAACCTCTACGTGCCCGTCTGGAA
GCTCGTAGCGGATCACCTCGCCAGCTCGTCGGTCACGCTTCGACAGACGGAAAACGGCCACGTCCATGAT
GCTGCGACTATCGCGGGTGCCCACGTCATAGAGCATCGGAACGAAAAAATCTGGTTGCTCGTCGCCCTTG
GGCGGCTTCCTAATCGACGGCGCACCGGCTGCCGGCGGTTGCCGGGATTCTTTGCGGATTCGATCAGCGG
CCGCTTGCCACGATTCACCGGGGCGTGCTTCTGCCTCGATGCGTTGCCGCTGGGCGGCCTGCGCGGCCTT
CAACTTCTCCACCAGGTCATCACCCAGCGCCGCGCCGATTTGTACCGGGCCGGATGGTTTGCGACCGCTC
ACGCCGATTCCTCGGGCTTGGGGGTTCCAGTGCCATTGCAGGGCCGGCAGGCAACCCAGCCGCTTACGCC
TGGCCAACCGCCCGTTCCTCCACACATGGGGCATTCCACGGCGTCGGTGCCTGGTTGTTCTTGATTTTCC
ATGCCGCCTCCTTTAGCCGCTAAAATTCATCTACTCATTTATTCATTTGCTCATTTACTCTGGTAGCTGC
GCGATGTATTCAGATAGCAGCTCGGTAATGGTCTTGCCTTGGCGTACCGCGTACATCTTCAGCTTGGTGT
GATCCTCCGCCGGCAACTGAAAGTTGACCCGCTTCATGGCTGGCGTGTCTGCCAGGCTGGCCAACGTTGC
AGCCTTGCTGCTGCGTGCGCTCGGACGGCCGGCACTTAGCGTGTTTGTGCTTTTGCTCATTTTCTCTTTA
CCTCATTAACTCAAATGAGTTTTGATTTAATTTCAGCGGCCAGCGCCTGGACCTCGCGGGCAGCGTCGCC
CTCGGGTTCTGATTCAAGAACGGTTGTGCCGGCGGCGGCAGTGCCTGGGTAGCTCACGCGCTGCGTGATA
CGGGACTCAAGAATGGGCAGCTCGTACCCGGCCAGCGCCTCGGCAACCTCACCGCCGATGCGCGTGCCTT
TGATCGCCCGCGACACGACAAAGGCCGCTTGTAGCCTTCCATCCGTGACCTCAATGCGCTGCTTAACCAG
CTCCACCAGGTCGGCGGTGGCCCATATGTCGTAAGGGCTTGGCTGCACCGGAATCAGCACGAAGTCGGCT
GCCTTGATCGCGGACACAGCCAAGTCCGCCGCCTGGGGCGCTCCGTCGATCACTACGAAGTCGCGCCGGC
CGATGGCCTTCACGTCGCGGTCAATCGTCGGGCGGTCGATGCCGACAACGGTTAGCGGTTGATCTTCCCG
CACGGCCGCCCAATCGCGGGCACTGCCCTGGGGATCGGAATCGACTAACAGAACATCGGCCCCGGCGAGT
TGCAGGGCGCGGGCTAGATGGGTTGCGATGGTCGTCTTGCCTGACCCGCCTTTCTGGTTAAGTACAGCGA
TAACCTTCATGCGTTCCCCTTGCGTATTTGTTTATTTACTCATCGCATCATATACGCAGCGACCGCATGA
CGCAAGCTGTTTTACTCAAATACACATCACCTTTTTAGACGGCGGCGCTCGGTTTCTTCAGCGGCCAAGC
TGGCCGGCCAGGCCGCCAGCTTGGCATCAGACAAACCGGCCAGGATTTCATGCAGCCGCACGGTTGAGAC
GTGCGCGGGCGGCTCGAACACGTACCCGGCCGCGATCATCTCCGCCTCGATCTCTTCGGTAATGAAAAAC
GGTTCGTCCTGGCCGTCCTGGTGCGGTTTCATGCTTGTTCCTCTTGGCGTTCATTCTCGGCGGCCGCCAG
GGCGTCGGCCTCGGTCAATGCGTCCTCACGGAAGGCACCGCGCCGCCTGGCCTCGGTGGGCGTCACTTCC
TCGCTGCGCTCAAGTGCGCGGTACAGGGTCGAGCGATGCACGCCAAGCAGTGCAGCCGCCTCTTTCACGG
TGCGGCCTTCCTGGTCGATCAGCTCGCGGGCGTGCGCGATCTGTGCCGGGGTGAGGGTAGGGCGGGGGCC
AAACTTCACGCCTCGGGCCTTGGCGGCCTCGCGCCCGCTCCGGGTGCGGTCGATGATTAGGGAACGCTCG
AACTCGGCAATGCCGGCGAACACGGTCAACACCATGCGGCCGGCCGGCGTGGTGGTGTCGGCCCACGGCT
CTGCCAGGCTACGCAGGCCCGCGCCGGCCTCCTGGATGCGCTCGGCAATGTCCAGTAGGTCGCGGGTGCT
GCGGGCCAGGCGGTCTAGCCTGGTCACTGTCACAACGTCGCCAGGGCGTAGGTGGTCAAGCATCCTGGCC
AGCTCCGGGCGGTCGCGCCTGGTGCCGGTGATCTTCTCGGAAAACAGCTTGGTGCAGCCGGCCGCGTGCA
GTTCGGCCCGTTGGTTGGTCAAGTCCTGGTCGTCGGTGCTGACGCGGGCATAGCCCAGCAGGCCAGCGGC
GGCGCTCTTGTTCATGGCGTAATGTCTCCGGTTCTAGTCGCAAGTATTCTACTTTATGCGACTAAAACAC
GCGACAAGAAAACGCCAGGAAAAGGGCAGGGCGGCAGCCTGTCGCGTAACTTAGGACTTGTGCGACATGT
CGTTTTCAGAAGACGGCTGCACTGAACGTCAGAAGCCGACTGCACTATAGCAGCGGAGGGGTTGGATCAA
AGTACTTTGATCCCGAGGGGAACCCTGTGGTTGGCATGCACATACAAATGGACGAACGGATAAACCTTTT
CACGCCCTTTTAAATATCCGATTATTCTAATAAACGCTCTTTTCTCTTAGGTTTACCCGCCAATATATCC
TGTCAAACACTGATAGTTTAAACTGAAGGCGGGAAACGACAATCTGATCCAAGCTCAAGCTGCTCTAGCA
TTCGCCATTCAGGCTGCGCAACTGTTGGGAAGGGCGATCGGTGCGGGCCTCTTCGCTATTACGCCAGCTG
GCGAAAGGGGGATGTGCTGCAAGGCGATTAAGTTGGGTAACGCCAGGGTTTTCCCAGTCACGACGTTGTA
AAACGACGGCCAGTGCCAAGCTTGCATGCCTGCAGGGATCTGGATTTTAGTACTGGATTTTGGTTTTAGG
AATTAGAAATTTTATTGATAGAAGTATTTTACAAATACAAATACATACTAAGGGTTTCTTATATGCTCAA
CACATGAGCGAAACCCTATAGGAACCCTAATTCCCTTATCTGGGAACTACTCACACATTATTATGGAGAA
AGCTTATTTTTCTGCACTACGCAGGGATATTTCACCGCCCATCCAGGGTTTTATTATTCCATCCTGCTCA
AGTAATAAAGCCCCCTGTTTGTCTATTCCGCGTGAAATGCCAAATATTTCTTTATCACCAATGATAAGTT
TCACTGGGCGATTAATAAAATTATCCAGCTTTTCCCAGCGCGACAGATAAGGTGCCAATCCTTCTTGTTC
GAAGAGTTCCAACGCAGCACGTAATTCACGTATTAGCATGGCCGCCAACGTATTACGATCGAGATTGATC
CCCGCTTCCTGCAGCGTGATCCACCCCTGATTAACGACACTCTCTTCAACACGGCGCATTGCCATGTTGA
TCCCGGCTCCAATGACTATTTGCGCCGCATCGCCAGTTTTGCCAGTCAGCTCCACCAGAATGCCTGCCAG
CTTGCGATCCTGCAGATAGAGGTCATTAGGCCATTTAACACGAACTTTATCTGCACCCAGCTTGCGTAAT
ACTTCCGCCATCACGATACCGATAACCAGACTTAAACCAATCGCCGCCGCCGGGCCTTGTTCCAGACGCC
AGAACATCGACAAATATAAGTTTGCGCCAAAAGGCGAAAACCATTTCCGACCCCGGCGACCACGGCCAGC
CTGCTGGTATTCTGCAATGCAAGCATCGCCCGATTTAAGCTCTCCGATACGATCAAGAAGGTACTGATTC
GTGGAGTCAATCACTGGCAGCACGGCTACACTACCGCCATCCAGCTGACCCAATATCTGTTTAGCATTAA
GTAACTGGATAGGCTCAGGCAGGCTGTATCCTTTACCCGGAACGGTAAAGACATCAACGCCCCAGTCACG
CAGTGTCTGAATGTGTTTATTAATAGCCGCCCGGCTCATTCCCAGCGTTTCACCCAACTGCTCGCCAGAG
TGAAATTCACCGTTCGCTAACAGGGCAATCAATTTCAGTGGCACGGTGTTATCCTTCATCTCGAGGTCAC
ACACGATTGGTTGAATATCATCAGCCTCAGCCATTTTTTATGAGCTGCAAACACACAAAAAGAGTTCAAT
ACAGTCAAATAAACCCTGATTGAATCAGAAATAGCTTTCTGTTCAACGTACGACACTACAAATCCTAAAG
TTTCGAAGAATCTATACACAAACTTCATCTAACCTTAAACAGTGTTCAGATTCAATCTAACATTGACAGT
GTTCAGATTCAATCTAACTTCAACAGTTCAGATTTCAATTCACATATACAAATCATTTCCCAGGTAACAT
GAACATGGATCTCTCCATCAAGGTCAAGCCAAATTCTGGTAGCTATAATCGAGCTAACTGATCGGTCAAC
TTAGATCGATTCTAGTAAAACCAAAAGATTTAGTGGAGGTTCACAGATCCAAATTAAACGATATCCAGAT
CTCAAGGAAATTGAGAAAACAAGATCGAGATCCAGCAAATAAAGTAGATCCAGAAAGTTCCTATTACCTT
GGAAAGAAAGAGCGGAAGAAGATGAGATTGAGGAAGATTCAAAACGGAGAATGAATCTCCTGGATTATCT
CTTACTTTCTCTCTTAGTCTTCTTCCTTGTTCTTCTCTGTCAAGTCGCCGGAGATTCAAAACGGCTGATG
AAAGTGAGGAGGACAACGAGACAATTCAAAGCGGAGAGGAAAATATATGAATTTATATAGGCGGGTTTAT
CTCTTACAACTTTATTTTCGGCCTTTCAAAAAAATAATTAAAATCGACAGACACGAATCATTTCGACCAC
AGGTAAAGATAACGTGACCTGGCTGTCAGACAGCCTTTTCCCTCGTGTTAACTAATTTTTAAACTAATTA
ATCATCTCAGCCCTTGGATTAGTTCTTTTGCTTTGATGGCTTCATGACTGTGACCTGCTCGATCCGCGTG
TTACATGACAGCTCCGTTTTTTTAGTGGTTAACTTAAACCGAGTCAATCCAGGCAACGTTAGTCGTCGTC
GTGGTTGGCTTGTTCAATTAGATTTCATACAATTCAACGTAATTTAATTCGTTTTCTATTAGAATTGTAT
CATAATTAATTCAGACCGTGAAAGAAAGTGTCTTTCATGATGTGTTTATGGATATTTATACAATAAGATA
CAATGTTTCATCATATTCACTATTCACGATTAGTATGTACATTAAATAATGGCTACTACTACATCCGAAC
TCGTCAAAACGATTCTGAATCAATTATACATATGCTGACTCTTGCATACATAAAAAATAGTTGTTTAAAT
TTTGTCTAACTAATGTTTGGTATAAGTATAATGTTGAGTTGAGATACCAATTACATCGAGTCTAGCCATT
TTGTCGTGCCATATTCGTCAAAACTTTCTTACATAATGATAACCTAGATCTAGATGAGATATGTATCAAT
GTATTTGAGATCATAATTAAGTTCGTTCTAAATTTTGTCCCTGCAGGTCCTGCTGAGCCTCGACATGTTG
TCGCAAAATTCGCCCTGGACCCGCCCAACGATTTGTCGTCACTGTCAAGGTTTGACCTGCACTTCATTTG
GGGCCCACATACACCAAAAAAATGCTGCATAATTCTCGGGGCAGCAAGTCGGTTACCCGGCCGCCGTGCT
GGACCGGGTTGAATGGTGCCCGTAACTTTCGGTAGAGCGGACGGCCAATACTCAACTTCAAGGAATCTCA
CCCATGCGCGCCGGCGGGGAACCGGAGTTCCCTTCAGTGAGCGTTATTAGTTCGCCGCTCGGTGTGTCGT
AGATACTAGCCCCTGGGGCACTTTTGAAATTTGAATAAGATTTATGTAATCAGTCTTTTAGGTTTGACCG
GTTCTGCCGCTTTTTTTAAAATTGGATTTGTAATAATAAAACGCAATTGTTTGTTATTGTGGCGCTCTAT
CATAGATGTCGCTATAAACCTATTCAGCACAATATATTGTTTTCATTTTAATATTGTACATATAAGTAGT
AGGGTACAATCAGTAAATTGAACGGAGAATATTATTCATAAAAATACGATAGTAACGGGTGATATATTCA
TTAGAATGAACCGAAACCGGCGGTAAGGATCTGAGCTACACATGCTCAGGTTTTTTACAACGTGCACAAC
AGAATTGAAAGCAAATATCATGCGATCATAGGCGTCTCGCATATCTCATTAAAGCAGGACTCTAGGGACT
AGTCCCGGGTCTTAATTAACTCTCTAGAGGCGCGCCAAGCTTCTACTACTAAGATCCACCAGTATCCTCA
TGCCATTCAATCTTCTGAGCTTCGAAGATATCGTTAAGTCCACCAGCCATAGATCCCTCGAGTCCGGTGT
GAGTCCTTTGATGCTCGGTGAGCTTATCACTCCTAGAGAAAGATTTTCCACACTCAGGGCATTTATAAGG
TTTTTCTCCAGTGTGTGTCCTTTGATGAGCCCTAAGGTTTGCTCTCTGAGAGAATGATTTTCCACACTCA
GGGCATTTATAAGGTTTTTCACCAGTATGGGTCCTTTGGTGCCTAACAAGGTTTCCAGATGTTGAGAATG
ATTTTCCACACTCAGGGCATTTATAAGGTTTTTCTCCGGTATGAGTCCTCTGATGCCTAACAAGAGATGA
AGATTGTGAGAATGATTTTCCACACTCAGGGCATTTATAAGGTTTTTCACCAGTATGGGTCCTCTGATGG
GTGGTAAGATGATCACTCCTACTGAATGATTTTCCACACTCAGGGCATTTATAAGGTTTTTCACCGGTAT
GGGTCCTTTGGTGCCTCCTAAGATCTCCAGATTGAGAGAAAGATTTTCCACACTCAGGGCATTTATAAGG
CTCGAGAGGTCCTTGGAAAAGAACCTCAAGGGATCCTTTGTCGTCATCGTCTTTGTAGTCTTTGTCGTCA
TCGTCTTTGTAGTCTTTGTCGTCATCGTCTTTGTAGTCGGTACCAAGCTTGGCGCGCCCGTCCCGGGTCT
TAATTAACTCTCTAGACTCACCTAGCACCACTTTGTACAAGAAAGCTGGGTCGGCGCGCCCACCCTTCAA
CTCTGAAATGTTTTCTTTAGGCGCTTCCTCTTCAAGTCCTTTGTTTGATACATCTTCACTGCTTTCCCAC
AAAAATCCATTATCATTTTCCGGACCTTTCTCTGTTTCTCTAGCTAGAGGTGCCACATGTGCAACATACT
TTTCTGCACAAAGCAACACAAAGAAGATTTACCAATCTGTAACCAAATTTGCTCACTACACAAAAGACTA
AGAACAATCTGCAGACTTAATCAAGTGGTGAAATAGATCCACAGTTATTAATTCCCCTAGAAGAAACTTT
ACCAGCCAAACTTCGAAGAGCATTCTCAGCCGCTTGTTGATGTGCATCTTTCTTAGTTTTTGCCATCCCA
ATGCCTATCTTCTCACCCGTGAACAACACCTTTGTAAAATTAACAACAACGATTAAAAACAAATATAAGT
AAAGCTAACAATAGACAAAGATGCTTCAATAAACTGATCCAGCTGACCTCAACTGAAAACTGTAACTCTT
TGTTGGTACTTATCACAGTCCTAAACTCCACCTGCAAAATCGTACATCAATTAATCAGAATCCATTAAAA
GAGAAGAAGCAATGGCTTGCGTGGTTAGTGAATATGCACCTTTGAACCACATCTTCTTCCAATTTCTTGC
AGTGCACTCACAAATAAATGAGATTGCCCGCCATTACTCTTTCCACCATCTGTATGATGTTCTCTACCAT
TTGACACCAAATGATTCTGGGATATTCCACCTTCTGCAAATAGTTTAAACAAGTGCCAATGTTAAAAAGG
TATTAATGCACCTTATTATTCAAGTAGCTGTTACAGATTCAGTAGAAAGACAATACATCAGATAGGGAAA
CCAACAATTCTCTAATCCTAAGTCAATATCTAATGTAGCTTTAGAGCGGTACACTGAAAACAAGCTTCAC
GGAGGAAACAAGAAATTCAGGGATAGACTAATCATCTTTAATATCAGCTTGATTGCATTAGTGTTGAAAC
TAGAACATACCTGTTGTTTGACGTGAAGGATTTTGCCTTTTCAGGTCATCATCCATTGCTACCTGCAAGA
AAACTATCAGACCGTAGACAACATACTTTGATGTCAAAAGAGAGACACTTAGAACGCAAAACTAACCTCT
TCACTCCTCAAGTGGGATGGATGTGCAAATGGACCAACAGGAGCAGAACCTGGTGTTCCATGAGGAAATT
GACTTGGATAAAGTCCTGAAGGCCGACCAGGAAAAGAAGGTCTATTCTCATCATCTACCAACCAACCACC
CGGAGAATGCATAGACGAGGAAGGTGGCTGCATAGGAATTTTAGCCAGAATGGGGGGTTGATTAAAGTTT
TGGTTCCTTATATCTACACCAGGCCTCATCATAAGGGGTCTTCCACCATCAGAAAAAGTGAAGCCATCCC
GCCTAGGAGCTCCAAGCAAACTAGGTTCTAGATTGTGATTGAAGACAAGAGATAGAGAACGTCAGAGACA
AACATATACGTGCAAAATAACTGTACAGTTCAAAATTTAAAGTTATATTAAGTCAAAAGTTTGTACTATG
AGAAGGTAACAGTGCTGCTGCAGTTGCCGTGCTTGCATTATTTGGTATAACTGCTATCTGCGGCTTAGGG
GTTTCAGGTTTCTGCTCAGCGTTACTTGTTGCAGGAAGAGTAGAATGATCAGCTGCAGCCTTCTCATCCC
AGAAATTGAAAAGTCAACAGAAATCAAATTACAACTGACACAAAAGCTATGCACCAAAACATATTTTAGT
TAATTAATCCCAAATTTTGTATATATTTTACTAACCGCTTGGTTTAGTCTTCGTTCCACTTCACCCCCAC
ACATTCCTTCGTTAATTGGAGGAGCATTTATGTTTCCATTTGAAGCAAAGCCAGGATCCTACAGACAGAT
ATAGCTAGATTACATATTGTAGTTGGGGCAAATTAGCAATATGTTAACAATGATAAAGTTCTAACTACAG
TTACCTCTATAACGACGTAGTTGCTCACATCCGGTGATGGAGGTAAATTTTCCACATCATCTTCATAGTA
AACCAAAGATATACTACTCATTAAACTCTCATCAAATTCCCTGCCATAAAAGTCTAGAAACAGTAAGAAC
AACCAGCATGAATTCATTACATAAAAATAAAAAAAAAACATAATTTTTTTTTCCAACTTACTTGAAAAAG
TAACCTCTGACATTGCATGCAACATTTCTTGCTACGCAGAGATGTGGAACGACAAGGGCTGTCTGATAAA
TGGGCATACGAAAATGGTTAGATACCCACTTGGAAAATTAAGTGATACAGAATTTAATTCACAACTAAAT
GCAAGAGCAACCACATGCCTCTGCTTGTGGAGCATAATAAGGAAGATATGCAGAAACAACATGAACCCGT
GGTTGATCCTTGTCCTCCCAAACCTTCATACGGTCATCAATGACCATTGCCATTTTCGGGTGGCAAATGC
CACCATTGAAGACACTTAACAACGATTTCTTGGCGTCTGATATGCAAAGAGCAAGACATAAAAAAATTGT
TAGTTCGAGTTTCAGAGAGAGACAGAGACAGATAGTTGGGTAAAAAATGATCAGGTTCATCTCTTAATAC
TAAAAACTGAGAGGTCGGCAAATCAATCAGGCACGATAGAGGGAGGGAGAAGAGGCACATTATATTAAAC
AATTCACCACAAAAAGAGTAATGAAAGCTACACTAATGGAGCATGGTGGCTATGTACCAAAACCAAGATC
AAGGGTATCAAAGAAGCCAGAGTTGGTTTTGACCTGGTTTTACGCAGACGATACGATCTCGAAGCTCCTT
GAGACTTATCAAGTGTGCTTCCGGATCAAGCAGTCTCCACATTTCCAGAGCATAATCCCTTTCAGCCATG
GTACAAACGTAAACTTCAAAACGTTTCCTAGTTTTGGCTGTCAAATAACTTCTTAACTCCTCCCATGCTG
GTCTCAGTTTTACAAGCACACTAGTGTCACGGATCTGCATCAGCAATAACTTGGTTTCAGTTCCAACAAT
ATTAAAGCTAAATCACTCAAATATACTTAAGCGACCTTATCCTATCACATGCCAGAGAAGGTAAATCCAA
AGCATCAAATAAGATGAAATGAATAAATATCCAGCCACAACAGAGATGAATCTTCTAACCTCTGGCTTAA
TCCGAGTAAGCACAGTATTCTTCTCCGGCAATCTAATCACGGGTCTACAAACTTTCTCTTGTCCATCAGA
AGTTGGGCGGACTTCCTCAGGTTGAGCCTTTAACAAAACTCCGTTATCAAAAGCATAGTCATTATCAATA
TACTGCTTCAGCAGCATCCTATCATCCATATACCTTTTAAGTTCTGCTGACATCCCATTAATCCTCACAG
GATCCATCTCACGTGAAATCCAAGATTTAAGAGCCTCGATTCTATCCTCAAATGACTTCATAGTATTTGC
AACAATCAAAGTCTCATCCAAATCAAACACAATAGACAAACACCGAGTATTAAGCATCCTTAAGCACGAA
TCATAAAGACCTGAAGGAACCGAAAAACACCAAAAACACGGGAACTTCTTCTCCTTACTCGGCATCGCCA
CTAAATGAATCTCCTCATCTCCGAGCATAACCACTGCAGTCTGTATTCACAAAATCAAACTAGTGAATCA
CTCCTAACAATTGGAAAACATCCAAAATCAGCTAAATGTCATTTCGGAAATCTCAAACCTACCTTCAATT
CATGGAAACAGACTGCGTGTAGATGCATTAACTCTTGAGATTTCACCGGAGCCGATGACTCAAGCTTGCA
TCGAACGGCAAAAGAAGCAATCGTCTGAAGAATCGCGAGCGGAGGACATCTCTCACCAGCCGGAGATAGA
TGGTGGATTCGAATCTCATCGTTCGGGAATCGAAATTCATGACTTGAAGATACATGGTTCACATCAAGTT
CCCCCAAACGTAAATCTCCGTGATAAACCACGGATTTATGACCCAAACGATTCATCGTGAATTCGTTCAA
TTCACACTTCTGAAGGACGAATCAGGTAGTGAAGATAAACAGTTTCTGGGAAAATGCGTGAGAGAATCTG
CAGATTCAATTTCTCTCAAACTTCGCTACTTTTCTCTGTGATTTTTCTCCGCAAATGAGGGTTTTTCTGG
GTCTCCTTAAACATGAGAACCAAAGTAGGCTCAGATATATATTTATAGGCGAGAGAAGCGTTTTATTGTT
ACGACATCGATTTTAATGTAAATTACGAGAAAACCTGAGACTTCTTTACACGTGGCGTCAGATGCATTAT
CCTGTTTTCACCAACATCGCTTGTCAGCCGTCAATTACCGTTCCTAACAAAATAAAATATTCGAGAATTA
TTTTTTGTGTGTATGACGAAATCGGATTAGGTCGATAATTTTGGTTGACTTCGAACAAATGGATAGTTAA
TGTTTACAACTATATATTGTAAAATGTGGAAACGTATTCAATAACTTACTTTAGAAGTAAATAAAAATTG
TGAAAAAAAAACGGAAGAGGATATATATATGGTAAAATCACAAAAATCAAATAAGAACATAAAGTTGGTT
GGCAAAAAAAGAGAAGACATCAAGTTGCGAGTCTTGTGACGTTTGAGTAAGAAAGGGACAAATCAATTTT
ATACAATCTGTATCATCATATTATTATGGGTGTGTTGGCAAATTAGTCACTTTTGAAAACATAATTATGG
AGTTGGGCAAGTTACTATTTATAATTGGCAAAACAGGTAACTCACTTTGGGCGTGTAATAGACGAGCGTG
AAATAGAGGTTTGGGGTGGGGTAAGTGATGTGTTTTGAAATTACCGAACTATCCTTTTGACAAAGAAGAA
AGATAAAAGTGAAATATTCTTTTTTTTTTTTATTTCTTTTTAATAACCCCTCCAATTTAATAATTGAAAT
ACTTATCAATATAAATTTATTTTCTAAACTAATTCATATACATAAAAATCTATGTATTTTTCTCTATAAT
TTGATATGCATTTTGTTAATATTTTTTAATATATTACAGACATTTTATCAGTAGTCGGTACACTTAATTA
TGTGTACAGACTTTATTTTGTATGTTGCATTAGCTGTACAGAGTATATAATTGTATGGAGTATACAATTA
TCAGAAGTCACTTTTCACTGTTGATTCGTACACTTAGACCTGTACAATATTTTTAGTGTATATATATATA
TATAAATATACACAACATACACTTACATCTGTACACTAAAAAGTGTTGTACAGATCTAAGTGTACGAATC
AAACAGTTAAAAGTGACTACTTTGCAAATTGTGAATAGTAAAATGACTATTTTCCCAATTATGGCTGGAC
GATTTCAATTTGTACTTATTAAATAAGTTGTATAAATAAAAATCTGTACACATAATTAACTGTACTGACT
ACTAATAAAAATGTTTATATAATATATTTAAAATTATTAACAAAATGCATATCAAATTATAGAGAAAAAA
ATATAGATTTTTATGTATCTGAATTAATTTAGAAAATAAATTTACATTGATAAGCATTTCAATTATTAGA
TTGAAGAGGTTATTAAAAAATAAATAAATATATATATATATAAAGAAATACAAAGAATGAGAGTATGAGG
AGAGAGAAATGTTGAATCTAAAAGCACAAATCCCAATTGCTTTCAACGACATTAGAGAAGAAGAAGATTA
GTGGCATATTTGTAAATAATAGAGTTGGTATGGGGTATATTTGATTTTGTCTGTAATAGGGTCAAAGGTC
AGTGACTAAAAAGGTGAAGGGGGCGGCCGCGGAGCCTGCTTTTTTGTACAAACTTGTTGATGATCCCGGG
CCCGCGGTACCGTCGACTGCAGAATTCAATTCTGAGATTTTTCAAATCAGTGCGCAAGACGTGACGTAAG
TATCCGAGTCAGTTTTTATTTTTCTACTAATTTGGTCGTTTATTTCGGCGTGTAGGACATGGCAACCGGG
CCTGAATTTCGCGGGTATTCTGTTTCTATTCCAACTTTTTCTTGATCCGCAGCCATTAACGACTTTTGAA
TAGATACGCTGACACGCCAAGCCTCGCTAGTCAAAAGTGTACCAAACAACGCTTTACAGCAAGAACGGAA
TGCGCGTGACGCTCGCGGTGACGCCATTTCGCCTTTTCAGAAATGGATAAATAGCCTTGCTTCCTATTAT
ATCTTCCCAAATTACCAATACATTACACTAGCATCTGAATTTCATAACCAATCTCGATACACCAAATCGA
ATCGATGAGCCCAGAACGACGCCCGGCCGACATCCGCCGTGCCACCGAGGCGGACATGCCGGCGGTCTGC
ACCATCGTCAACCACTACATCGAGACAAGCACGGTCAACTTCCGTACCGAGCCGCAGGAACCGCAGGAGT
GGACGGACGACCTCGTCCGTCTGCGGGAGCGCTATCCCTGGCTCGTCGCCGAGGTGGACGGCGAGGTCGC
CGGCATCGCCTACGCGGGCCCCTGGAAGGCACGCAACGCCTACGACTGGACGGCCGAGTCGACCGTGTAC
GTCTCCCCCCGCCACCAGCGGACGGGACTGGGCTCCACGCTCTACACCCACCTGCTGAAGTCCCTGGAGG
CACAGGGCTTCAAGAGCGTGGTCGCTGTCATCGGGCTGCCCAACGACCCGAGCGTGCGCATGCACGAGGC
GCTCGGATATGCCCCCCGCGGCATGCTGCGGGCGGCCGGCTTCAAGCACGGGAACTGGCATGACGTGGGT
TTCTGGCAGCTGGACTTCAGCCTGCCGGTACCGCCCCGTCCGGTCCTGCCCGTCACCGAGATTTGACTGC
AGAATCTTGGACTCCCATGTTGGCAAAGGCAACCAAACAAACAATGAATGATCCGCTCCTGCATATGGGG
CGGTTTGAGTATTTCAACTGCCATTTGGGCTGAATTGAAGACATGCTCCTGTCAGAAATTCCGTGATCTT
ACTCAATATTCAGTAATCTCGGCCAATATCCTAAATGTGCGTGGCTTTATCTGTCTTTGTATTGTTTCAT
CAATTCATGTAACGTTTGCTTTTCTTATGAATTTTCAAATAAATTATCAGATCCGAGCTCGAATTAATTC
GGCGTTAATTCAGTACATTAAAAACGTCCGCAATGTGTTATTAAGTTGTCTAAGCGTCAATTTGTTTACA
CCACAATATATCCTGCCACCAGCCAGCCAACAGCTCCCCGACCGGCAGCTCGGCACAAAATCACCACTCG
ATACAGGCAGCCCATCAGTCCGGGACGGCGTCAGCGGGAGAGCCGTTGTAAGGCGGCAGACTTTGCTCAT
GTTACCGATGCTATTCGGAAGAACGGCAACTAAGCTGCCGGGTTTGAAACACGGATGATCTCGCGGAGGG
TAGCATGTTGATTGTAACGATGACAGAGCGTTGCTGCCTGTGATCACCGCGGTTTCAAAATCGGCTCCGT
CGATACTATGTTATACGCCAACTTTGAAAACAACTTTGAAAAAGCTGTTTTCTGGTATTTAAGGTTTTAG
AATGCAAGGAACAGTGAATTGGAGTTCGTCTTGTTATAATTAGCTTCTTGGGGTATCTTTAAATACTGTA
GAAAAGAGGAAGGAAATAATAAATGGCTAAAATGAGAATATCACCGGAATTGAAAAAACTGATCGAAAAA
TACCGCTGCGTAAAAGATACGGAAGGAATGTCTCCTGCTAAGGTATATAAGCTGGTGGGAGAAAATGAAA
ACCTATATTTAAAAATGACGGACAGCCGGTATAAAGGGACCACCTATGATGTGGAACGGGAAAAGGACAT
GATGCTATGGCTGGAAGGAAAGCTGCCTGTTCCAAAGGTCCTGCACTTTGAACGGCATGATGGCTGGAGC
AATCTGCTCATGAGTGAGGCCGATGGCGTCCTTTGCTCGGAAGAGTATGAAGATGAACAAAGCCCTGAAA
AGATTATCGAGCTGTATGCGGAGTGCATCAGGCTCTTTCACTCCATCGACATATCGGATTGTCCCTATAC
GAATAGCTTAGACAGCCGCTTAGCCGAATTGGATTACTTACTGAATAACGATCTGGCCGATGTGGATTGC
GAAAACTGGGAAGAAGACACTCCATTTAAAGATCCGCGCGAGCTGTATGATTTTTTAAAGACGGAAAAGC
CCGAAGAGGAACTTGTCTTTTCCCACGGCGACCTGGGAGACAGCAACATCTTTGTGAAAGATGGCAAAGT
AAGTGGCTTTATTGATCTTGGGAGAAGCGGCAGGGCGGACAAGTGGTATGACATTGCCTTCTGCGTCCGG
TCGATCAGGGAGGATATCGGGGAAGAACAGTATGTCGAGCTATTTTTTGACTTACTGGGGATCAAGCCTG
ATTGGGAGAAAATAAAATATTATATTTTACTGGATGAATTGTTTTAGTACCTAGAATGCATGACCAAAAT
CCCTTAACGCTGAGAGATCCCCTCATAATTTCCCCAAAGCGTAACCATGTGTGAATAAATTTTGAGCTAG
TAGGGTTGCAGCCACGAGTAAGTCTTCCCTTGTTATTGTGTAGCCAGAATGCCGCAAAACTTCCATGCCT
AAGCGAACTGTTGAGAGTACGTTTCGATTTCTGACTGTGTTAGCCTGGAAGTGCTTGTCCCAACCTTGTT
TCTGAGCATGAACGCCCGCAAGCCAACATGTTAGTTGAAGCATCAGGGCGATTAGCAGCATGATATCAAA
ACGCTCTGAGCTGCTCGTTCGGCTATGGCGTAGGCCTAGTCCGTAGGCAGGACTTTTCAAGTCTCGGAAG
GTTTCTTCAATCTGCATTCGCTTCGAATAGATATTAACAAGTTGTTTGGGTGTTCGAATTTCAACAGGTA
AGTTAGTTGCTAGAATCCATGGCTCCTTTGCCGACGCTGAGTAGATTTTAGGTGACGGGTGGTGACAATG
AGTCCGTGTCGAGCGCTGATTTTTTCGGCCTTTAGAGCGAGATTTATACAATAGAATTTGGCATGAGATT
GGATTGCTTTTAGTCAGCCTCTTATAGCCTAAAGTCTTTGAGTGACTAGATGACATATCATGTAAGTTGC
TGATAGGTTTCCAGTTTTCCGCTCCTAGGTCTGCATATTGTACTTTTCCTCTTACTCGACTTAACCAGTA
CCAACCCAGCTTCTCAACGGATTTATACCATGGCACTTTAAAGCCAGCATCACTGACAATGAGCGGTGTG
GTGTTACTCGGTAGAATGCTCGCAAGGTCGGCTAGAAATTGGTCATGAGCTTTCTTTGAACATTGCTCTG
AAAGCGGGAACGCTTTCTCATAAAGAGTAACAGAACGACCGTGTAGTGCGACTGAAGCTCGCAATACCAT
AAGCCGTTTTTGCTCACGGATATCAGACCAGTCAACAAGTACAATGGGCATCGTATTGCCCGAACAGATA
AAGCTAGCATGCCAACGGTATACAGCGAGTCGCTCTTTGTGGAGGTGACGATTACCTAACAATCGGTCGA
TTCGTTTGATGTTATGTTTTGTTCTCGCTTTGGTTGGCAGGTTACGGCCAAGTTCGGTAAGAGTGAGAGT
TTTACAGTCAAGTAAGGCGTGGCAAGCCAACGTTAAGCTGTTGAGTCGTTTTAAGTGTAATTCGGGGCAG
AATTGGTAAAGAGAGTCGTGTAAAATATCGAGTTCGCACATTTTGTTGTCTGATTATTGATTTTTGGCGA
AACCATTTGATCATATGACAAGATGTGTATCTACCTTAACTTAATGATTTTGATAAAAATCATTAGGGGA
TTCATCAGCCCTTAACGTGAGTTTTCGTTCCACTGAGCGTCAGACCCCGTAGAAAAGATCAAAGGATCTT
C
Features (pLannotate 1.2.2; 30 found; start..end, strand, type, name):
      1..589     +  rep_origin     ori: high-copy-number ColE1/pMB1/pBR322/pUC origin of replication
    775..915     -  misc_feature   bom: basis of mobility region from pBR322
   1017..1056    -  CDS            rop (fragment): Rop protein, which maintains plasmids at low copy number; rop
   1259..1453    -  rep_origin     pVS1 oriV: origin of replication for the Pseudomonas plasmid pVS1 (Heeb et al., 2000)
   1519..2592    -  CDS            pVS1 RepA: replication protein from the Pseudomonas plasmid pVS1 (Heeb et al., 2000)
   3021..3650    -  CDS            pVS1 StaA: stability protein from the Pseudomonas plasmid pVS1 (Heeb et al., 2000)
   4210..4611    -  CDS            Y4CG_SINFN (fragment): Protein inferred from homology: Swiss-Prot protein existence level 3. From Sinorhizobium fredii (strain NBRC 101917 / NGR234).
   4951..4975    -  misc_feature   RB T-DNA repeat: right border repeat from nopaline C58 T-DNA
   5041..5195    -  CDS            lacZα (fragment): LacZα fragment of β-galactosidase; lacZ fragment
   5198..5216    -  misc_feature   MCS (fragment): pUC18/19 multiple cloning site
   5217..5391    -  polyA_signal   CaMV poly(A) signal: cauliflower mosaic virus polyadenylation signal
   5397..6359    -  CDS            birA: BIRA_ECOLI - Also known as bioR, dhbB. Experimental evidence at protein level: Swiss-Prot protein existence level 1. Acts both as a biotin--[acetyl-CoA-carboxylase] ligase and a biotin-operon repressor. In the presence of ATP, BirA activates biotin to form the BirA-biotinyl-5'-adenylate (BirA-bio-5'-AMP or holoBirA) complex. HoloBirA can either transfer the biotinyl moiety to the biotin carboxyl carrier protein (BCCP) subunit of acetyl-CoA carboxylase, or bind to the biotin operator site and inhibit transcription of the operon. From Escherichia coli (strain K12).
   7820..8527    -  terminator     OCS terminator: octopine synthase terminator
   8831..8854    -  CDS            CCR5TC (fragment): zinc-finger domain from the CCR5-224 (+) zinc-finger nuclease that recognizes the left half-site target sequence in the human CCR5 gene (Perez et al., 2008; Gross et al., 2013)
   8999..9022    -  CDS            CCR5TC (fragment): zinc-finger domain from the CCR5-224 (+) zinc-finger nuclease that recognizes the left half-site target sequence in the human CCR5 gene (Perez et al., 2008; Gross et al., 2013)
   9087..9170    -  CDS            ZNF22 (fragment): ZNF22_HUMAN - Also known as KOX15, KROX26. Experimental evidence at protein level: Swiss-Prot protein existence level 1. Binds DNA through the consensus sequence 5'-CAATG-3'. May be involved in transcriptional regulation and may play a role in tooth formation (By similarity). From Homo sapiens (Human).
   9337..9361    +  protein_bind   attB2: mutant version of attB; recombination site for the Gateway® BP reaction BP Clonase™
   9378..11867   -  CDS            CPL2: CPL2_ARATH - Experimental evidence at protein level: Swiss-Prot protein existence level 1. Processively dephosphorylates 'Ser-5' but not 'Ser-2' of the heptad repeats YSPTSPS in the C-terminal domain of the largest RNA polymerase II subunit (RPB1). This promotes the activity of RNA polymerase II. Together with CPL1, required for male gametes fertility. Multifunctional regulator that modulates plant growth, stress, and phytohormones responses. Positive transcription regulator of genes involved in high salinity resistance and auxin mediated signaling pathway. From Arabidopsis thaliana (Mouse-ear
  11914..11933   +  CDS            Rev (fragment): human immunodeficiency virus 1 (HIV-1) Rev protein; rev; enhances nuclear export of unspliced and incompletely spliced viral mRNAs
  12145..12996   -  CDS            CPL2 (fragment): CPL2_ARATH - Experimental evidence at protein level: Swiss-Prot protein existence level 1. Processively dephosphorylates 'Ser-5' but not 'Ser-2' of the heptad repeats YSPTSPS in the C-terminal domain of the largest RNA polymerase II subunit (RPB1). This promotes the activity of RNA polymerase II. Together with CPL1, required for male gametes fertility. Multifunctional regulator that modulates plant growth, stress, and phytohormones responses. Positive transcription regulator of genes involved in high salinity resistance and auxin mediated signaling pathway. From Arabidopsis thaliana (Mouse-ear
  13110..13328   -  CDS            CPL1 (fragment): CPL1_ARATH - Also known as FRY2 From Arabidopsis thaliana (Mouse-ear cress).
  14922..14940   -  promoter       chicken β-actin promoter (fragment): contains a 21-bp deletion relative to the standard chicken β-actin promoter
  15153..15177   -  protein_bind   attB1: mutant version of attB; recombination site for the Gateway® BP reaction BP Clonase™
  15182..15217   -  misc_feature   MCS (fragment): multiple cloning site
  15229..15609   +  promoter       MAS promoter: mannopine synthase promoter (Velten et al., 1984)
  15615..16163   +  CDS            bar: PAT_STRHY - Experimental evidence at protein level: Swiss-Prot protein existence level 1. Inactivates phosphinothricin (PPT) by transfer of an acetyl group from acetyl CoA. Can also acetylate demethylphosphinothricin but not PTT or glutamate. This enzyme is an effector of phosphinothricin tripeptide (PTT or bialaphos) resistance. From Streptomyces hygroscopicus. Introduced by genetic manipulation and expressed in glufosinate-tolerant maize by Dekalb Genetics.
  16176..16428   +  terminator     MAS terminator: mannopine synthase terminator
  16514..16538   -  misc_feature   LB T-DNA repeat: left border repeat from nopaline C58 T-DNA
  16963..17757   +  CDS            KanR: aminoglycoside phosphotransferase; aphA-3; confers resistance to kanamycin
  19003..19072   +  ncRNA          RNA-OUT: Accession: RF00240 - RNA-OUT
