[The description below was written by a language model from this plasmid's Addgene catalogue record and pLannotate feature annotations shown in this document.]
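Description:
pEG302-CPL2-ZF is a plant expression binary vector of about 19.2 kb, built on the Gateway-compatible pEG302 (pEarleyGate-type) backbone for Agrobacterium-mediated transformation of Arabidopsis. It replicates at high copy in E. coli from a ColE1/pUC-type origin, with a pBR322 bom site alongside. The pVS1 oriV, RepA and StaA functions support replication and stable maintenance in Agrobacterium. Bacterial selection is by kanamycin (aphA-3 type KanR), located outside the T-DNA.

Between the nopaline-type left and right border repeats, the T-DNA carries a bar gene under the mannopine synthase promoter and terminator, which gives Basta (phosphinothricin) resistance for selecting transgenic plants. The payload lies between attB1 and attB2 sites left by Gateway recombination. It is Arabidopsis CPL2 (AT5G01270), an RNA polymerase II C-terminal domain phosphatase-like protein that dephosphorylates Ser-5 of the heptad repeats. CPL2 is annotated as several separated coding blocks, and roughly 1.8 kb of unannotated sequence lies upstream of them. This pattern suggests a genomic fragment with introns and perhaps native upstream sequence, but the record names no promoter for the fusion. Downstream of attB2 are short matches to zinc-finger domains, consistent with the ZF108 artificial zinc-finger array named in the purpose, followed by an OCS terminator. The T-DNA also holds an E. coli birA biotin ligase coding sequence with a CaMV poly(A) signal; its promoter is not annotated. The very short hits to HIV Rev and the chicken β-actin promoter are probably spurious.

The construct is intended to tether CPL2 to the FWA locus through ZF108, and it comes from a screen for effectors capable of targeted gene repression in Arabidopsis.
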