Addgene plasmid #200918: pEG302-CPL2-ZF
Purpose: Express CPL2-ZF108 in Arabidopsis target FWA gene
Depositing lab: Steven Jacobsen. Depositing organization: University of California, Los Angeles (UCLA). Publication: A gene silencing screen uncovers diverse tools for targeted gene repression in Arabidopsis. Wang M, Zhong Z, Gallego-Bartolome J, Li Z, Feng S, Kuo HY, Kan RL, Lam H, Richey JC, Tang L, Zhou J, Liu M, Jami-Alahmadi Y, Wohlschlegel J, Jacobsen SE. Nat Plants. 2023 Mar 6. doi: 10.1038/s41477-023-01362-8. PubMed 36879017.
Backbone
  Vector backbone: pEG302
  Vector type: Plant Expression
  Selectable markers: Basta
Growth in bacteria
  Bacterial resistance: Kanamycin, 50 μg/mL
  Growth temperature: 37°C
  Growth strain: DH5alpha
  Copy number: High Copy
Gene/Insert
  Gene/Insert name: CPL2
  Species: A. thaliana (mustard weed)
  Entrez Gene: CPL2 (a.k.a. AT5G01270, ATCPL2, F7J8.250, F7J8_250, carboxyl-terminal domain (ctd) phosphatase-like 2)
Terms and licenses: Academic/Nonprofit Terms; Industry Terms: Not Available to Industry
How to cite: pEG302-CPL2-ZF was a gift from Steven Jacobsen (Addgene plasmid # 200918 ; http://n2t.net/addgene:200918 ; RRID:Addgene_200918)
